>Addgene plasmid #156953 | pD649-HAsp-IGSF9-Fc(DAPA)-AviTag-6xHis | addgene full sequence | sequence record 495551 | Addgene NGS Result
TTTCAATATTATTGAAGCATTTATCAGGGTTATTGTCTCATGAGCGGATACATATTTGAATGTATTTAGA
AAAATAAACAAATAGGGGTCAGTGTTACAACCAATTAACCAATTCTGAACATTATCGCGAGCCCATTTAT
ACCTGAATATGGCTCATAACACCCCTTGCTCATGACCAAAATCCCTTAACGTGAGTTACGCGCGCGTCGT
TCCACTGAGCGTCAGACCCCGTAGAAAAGATCAAAGGATCTTCTTGAGATCCTTTTTTTCTGCGCGTAAT
CTGCTGCTTGCAAACAAAAAAACCACCGCTACCAGCGGTGGTTTGTTTGCCGGATCAAGAGCTACCAACT
CTTTTTCCGAAGGTAACTGGCTTCAGCAGAGCGCAGATACCAAATACTGTTCTTCTAGTGTAGCCGTAGT
TAGCCCACCACTTCAAGAACTCTGTAGCACCGCCTACATACCTCGCTCTGCTAATCCTGTTACCAGTGGC
TGCTGCCAGTGGCGATAAGTCGTGTCTTACCGGGTTGGACTCAAGACGATAGTTACCGGATAAGGCGCAG
CGGTCGGGCTGAACGGGGGGTTCGTGCACACAGCCCAGCTTGGAGCGAACGACCTACACCGAACTGAGAT
ACCTACAGCGTGAGCTATGAGAAAGCGCCACGCTTCCCGAAGGGAGAAAGGCGGACAGGTATCCGGTAAG
CGGCAGGGTCGGAACAGGAGAGCGCACGAGGGAGCTTCCAGGGGGAAACGCCTGGTATCTTTATAGTCCT
GTCGGGTTTCGCCACCTCTGACTTGAGCGTCGATTTTTGTGATGCTCGTCAGGGGGGCGGAGCCTATGGA
AAAACGCCAGCAACGCGGCCTTTTTACGGTTCCTGGCCTTTTGCTGGCCTTTTGCTCACATGTTCTTTCC
TGCGTTATCCCCTGATTCTGTGGATAACCGTATTACCGCCTTTGAGTGAGCTGATACCGCTCGCCGCAGC
CGAACGACCGAGCGCAGCGAGTCAGTGAGCGAGGAAGCGGAAGGCGAGAGTAGGGAACTGCCAGGCATCA
AACTAAGCAGAAGGCCCCTGACGGATGGCCTTTTTGCGTTTCTACAAACTCTTTCTGTGTTGTAAAACGA
CGGCCAGTCTTAAGCTCGGGCCCCCTGGGCGGTTCTGATAACGAGTAATCGTTAATCCGCAAATAACGTA
AAAACCCGCTTCGGCGGGTTTTTTTATGGGGGGAGTTTAGGGAAAGAGCATTTGTCAGAATATTTAAGGG
CGCCTGTCACTTTGCTTGATATATGAGAATTATTTAACCTTATAAATGAGAAAAAAGCAACGCACTTTAA
ATAAGATACGTTGCTTTTTCGATTGATGAACACCTATAATTAAACTATTCATCTATTATTTATGATTTTT
TGTATATACAATATTTCTAGTTTGTTAAAGAGAATTAAGAAAATAAATCTCGAAAATAATAAAGGGAAAA
TCAGTTTTTGATATCAAAATTATACATGTCAACGATAATACAAAATATAATACAAACTATAAGATGTTAT
CAGTATTTATTATCATTTAGAATAAATTTTGTGTCGCCCTTAATTGTGAGCGGATAACAATTACGAGCTT
CATGCACAGTGGCGTTGACTCAATATTGGCCATTAGCCATATTATTCATTGGTTATATAGCATAAATCAA
TATTGGCTATTGGCCATTGCATACGTTGTATCTATATCATAATATGTACATTTATATTGGCTCATGTCCA
ATATGACCGCCATGTTGGCATTGATTATTGACTAGTTATTAATAGTAATCAATTACGGGGTCATTAGTTC
ATAGCCCATATATGGAGTTCCGCGTTACATAACTTACGGTAAATGGCCCGCCTGGCTGACCGCCCAACGA
CCCCCGCCCATTGACGTCAATAATGACGTATGTTCCCATAGTAACGCCAATAGGGACTTTCCATTGACGT
CAATGGGTGGAGTATTTACGGTAAACTGCCCACTTGGCAGTACATCAAGTGTATCATATGCCAAGTACGC
CCCCTATTGACGTCAATGACGGTAAATGGCCCGCCTGGCATTATGCCCAGTACATGACCTTATGGGACTT
TCCTACTTGGCAGTACATCTACGTATTAGTCATCGCTATTACCATGGTGATGCGGTTTTGGCAGTACATC
AATGGGCGTGGATAGCGGTTTGACTCACGGGGATTTCCAAGTCTCCACCCCATTGACGTCAATGGGAGTT
TGTTTTGGCACCAAAATCAACGGGACTTTCCAAAATGTCGTAACAACTCCGCCCCATTGACGCAAATGGG
CGGTAGGCGTGTACGGTGGGAGGTCTATATAAGCAGAGCTCGTTTAGTGAACCGTCAGATCGCCTGGAGA
CGCCATCCACGCTGTTTTGACCTCCATAGAAGACACCGGGACCGATCCAGCCTCCGCGGCCGGGAACGGT
GCATTGGAACGCGGATTCCCCGTGCCAAGAGTGACGTAAGTACCGCCTATAGAGTCTATAGGCCCACCCC
CTTGGCTTCGTTAGAACGCGGCTACAATTAATACATAACCTTATGTATCATACACATACGATTTAGGTGA
CACTATAGAATAACATCCACTTTGCCTTTCTCTCCACAGGTGTCCACTCCCAGGTCCAACTGCACCTCGG
TTCTATCGAAAACGCGCCTGCTAGCGCCACCATGAAGACCATCATTGCCCTGAGCTACATCTTCTGCCTG
GTGTTCGCTGCGGCCGCCAGAGGAAAGCCTGAGGTTGTCTCTGTTGTGGGCAGAGCCGGCGAATCTGTGG
TGCTGGGATGTGATCTTCTGCCACCAGCTGGCAGACCTCCACTGCACGTTATCGAGTGGCTGAGATTCGG
CTTCCTGCTGCCTATCTTCATCCAGTTCGGCCTGTACAGCCCCAGAATCGACCCTGACTACGTGGGAAGA
GTCAGACTGCAGAAGGGCGCCAGCCTGCAGATTGAGGGACTGAGAGTGGAAGATCAAGGATGGTACGAGT
GCCGGGTGTTCTTCCTGGATCAGCACATCCCCGAGGACGACTTTGCCAATGGAAGCTGGGTGCACCTGAC
CGTGAACAGCCCTCCTCAGTTCCAAGAAACACCTCCTGCCGTGCTGGAAGTGCAAGAGCTGGAACCTGTG
ACACTGAGATGCGTGGCCAGAGGATCTCCTCTGCCTCACGTGACATGGAAACTGAGAGGCAAGGACCTCG
GCCAAGGCCAGGGACAAGTTCAGGTGCAGAATGGCACCCTGCGGATCAGAAGAGTGGAAAGGGGCAGCTC
TGGCGTGTACACCTGTCAGGCATCTAGCACAGAGGGAAGCGCCACACATGCTACACAGCTGCTGGTTCTG
GGACCTCCTGTGATCGTGGTGCCTCCTAAGAACAGCACCGTGAATGCCAGCCAGGATGTGTCTCTGGCCT
GTCACGCTGAAGCCTATCCTGCCAATCTGACCTACAGCTGGTTCCAGGACAACATCAACGTGTTCCACAT
CAGTAGACTGCAGCCCAGAGTGCGCATCCTGGTGGATGGATCTCTGAGACTGCTGGCCACACAGCCTGAT
GATGCCGGCTGTTACACCTGTGTGCCTAGCAATGGACTGCTGCACCCTCCTAGCGCCAGCGCTTATCTGA
CAGTGCTGTACCCTGCTCAAGTGACCGCCATGCCTCCTGAGACACCTCTGCCTATTGGCATGCCTGGCGT
GATCAGATGCCCTGTGCGAGCTAATCCACCTCTGCTGTTCGTGTCCTGGACCAAGGATGGAAAGGCCCTG
CAGCTGGATAAGTTCCCTGGATGGTCACAGGGAACCGAGGGCAGCCTGATCATTGCCCTGGGAAATGAGG
ACGCCCTGGGCGAGTACAGCTGCACCCCTTATAATTCTCTGGGCACCGCCGGACCTTCTCCAGTGACAAG
AGTTCTGCTGAAGGCCCCTCCTGCCTTCATCGAGAGGCCCAAAGAGGAATACTTCCAAGAAGTGGGGAGA
GAGCTGCTGATCCCTTGTAGTGCTCAAGGCGATCCTCCTCCTGTGGTGTCTTGGACAAAAGTCGGCAGAG
GACTGCAAGGACAGGCCCAGGTGGACAGCAATAGCTCTCTGATCCTGCGGCCTCTGACAAAAGAAGCCCA
CGGCCATTGGGAGTGCAGCGCCTCTAATGCTGTGGCTAGAGTGGCCACCAGCACCAATGTGTACGTGCTG
GGCACAAGCCCTCACGTGGTCACAAATGTGTCTGTGGTGGCCCTGCCTAAAGGCGCCAATGTGTCTTGGG
AGCCTGGCTTTGATGGCGGCTACCTGCAGAGATTCAGCGTGTGGTATACCCCACTGGCCAAGAGGCCCGA
TAGAATGCACCATGATTGGGTGTCACTGGCCGTGCCTGTTGGAGCTGCTCATCTGCTTGTGCCTGGACTC
CAGCCTCACACACAGTACCAGTTTAGCGTGCTGGCCCAGAACAAGCTCGGCTCTGGACCTTTTAGCGAGA
TCGTGCTGTCTGCCCCTGAGGGCCTTCCTACAACACCAGCTGCTCCAGGACTGCCTCCTACAGAGATTCC
TCCTCCACTGTCTCCACCTAGAGGCCTGGTGGCCGTTAGAACACCAAGAGGCGTTCTGCTGCACTGGGAC
CCTCCAGAGCTGGTGCCTAAGAGACTGGACGGCTACGTTCTGGAAGGCAGACAGGGATCTCAAGGCTGGG
AAGTGCTTGATCCTGCTGTGGCCGGAACCGAGACAGAACTTCTGGTGCCTGGCCTGATTAAGGACGTGCT
GTACGAGTTCAGACTGGTGGCCTTTGCCGGCAGCTTTGTGTCCGATCCTAGCAACACCGCCAACGTGTCA
ACAAGCGGCCTGGAAGTGTACCCCAGTAGAACTCAGCTGCCAGGACTCCTGCCACAGCCTGGCGCGCCGG
GCGGCGACAAGACCCACACCTGCCCCCCCTGCCCAGCTCCAGAACTGCTGGGAGGGCCTTCCGTGTTCCT
GTTCCCCCCCAAGCCCAAGGACACCCTGATGATCAGCAGGACCCCCGAGGTGACCTGCGTGGTGGTGGCC
GTGTCCCACGAGGACCCAGAGGTGAAGTTCAACTGGTACGTGGACGGCGTGGAGGTGCACAACGCCAAGA
CCAAGCCCAGAGAGGAGCAGTACAACAGCACCTACAGGGTGGTGTCCGTGCTGACCGTGCTGCACCAGGA
CTGGCTGAACGGCAAAGAATACAAGTGCAAAGTCTCCAACAAGGCCCTGGCTGCCCCAATCGAAAAGACA
ATCAGCAAGGCCAAGGGCCAGCCACGGGAGCCCCAGGTGTACACCCTGCCCCCCAGCCGGGAGGAGATGA
CCAAGAACCAGGTGTCCCTGACCTGTCTGGTGAAGGGCTTCTACCCCAGCGATATCGCCGTGGAGTGGGA
GAGCAACGGCCAGCCCGAGAACAACTACAAGACCACCCCCCCAGTGCTGGACAGCGACGGCAGCTTCTTC
CTGTACAGCAAGCTGACCGTGGACAAGTCCAGGTGGCAGCAGGGCAACGTGTTCAGCTGCAGCGTGATGC
ACGAGGCCCTGCACAACCACTACACCCAGAAGTCCCTGAGCCTGAGCCCCGGCGGCAGCGGTCTTAATGA
TATTTTCGAGGCTCAGAAGATTGAGTGGCATGAACACCACCACCATCACCACTAAGGCCGGCCTGTAGTC
ACTGGCACAACGCGTTACCCGGTAAGCCAATCGGGTATACACGGTCGTCATACTGCAGACAGGGTTCTTC
TACTTTGCAAGATAGTCTTGAGTAGTAAAATAAATAGATAGAGAAAATCAGCCTCGACTGTGCCTTCTAG
TTGCCAGCCATCTGTTGTTTGCCCCTCCCCCGTGCCTTCCTTGACCCTGGAAGGTGCCACTCCCACTGTC
CTTTCCTAATAAAATGAGGAAATTGCATCACAACACTCAACCCTATCTCGGTCTATTCTTTTGATTTATA
AGGGATTTTGCCGATTTCGGCCTATTGGTTAAAAAATGAGCTGATTTAACAAAAATTTAACGCGAATTAA
TTCTGTGGAATGTGTGTCAGTTAGGGTGTGGAAAGTCCCCAGGCTCCCCAGCAGGCAGAAGTATGCAAAG
CATGCATCTCAATTAGTCAGCAACCAGGTGTGGAAAGTCCCCAGGCTCCCCAGCAGGCAGAAGTATGCAA
AGCATGCATCTCAATTAGTCAGCAACCATAGTCCCGCCCCTAACTCCGCCCATCCCGCCCCTAACTCCGC
CCAGTTCCGCCCATTCTCCGCCCCATGGCTGACTAATTTTTTTTATTTATGCAGAGGCCGAGGCCGCCTC
TGCCTCTGAGCTATTCCAGAAGTAGTGAGGAGGCTTTTTTGGAGGCCTAGGCTTTTGCAAAAAGCTCCCG
GGAGCTTGTATATCCATTTTCGGATCTGATCAGCACGTGTTGACAATTAATCATCGGCATAGTATATCGG
CATAGTATAATACGACAAGGTGAGGAACTAAACCATGACCGAGTACAAGCCCACGGTGCGCCTCGCCACC
CGCGACGACGTCCCCAGGGCCGTACGCACCCTCGCCGCCGCGTTCGCCGACTACCCCGCCACGCGCCACA
CCGTCGATCCGGACCGCCACATCGAGCGGGTCACCGAGCTGCAAGAACTCTTCCTCACGCGCGTCGGGCT
CGACATCGGCAAGGTGTGGGTCGCGGACGACGGCGCCGCGGTGGCGGTCTGGACCACGCCGGAGAGCGTC
GAAGCGGGGGCGGTGTTCGCCGAGATCGGCCCGCGCATGGCCGAGTTGAGCGGTTCCCGGCTGGCCGCGC
AGCAACAGATGGAAGGCCTCCTGGCGCCGCACCGGCCCAAGGAGCCCGCGTGGTTCCTGGCCACCGTCGG
CGTCTCGCCCGACCACCAGGGCAAGGGTCTGGGCAGCGCCGTCGTGCTCCCCGGAGTGGAGGCGGCCGAG
CGCGCCGGGGTGCCCGCCTTCCTGGAGACATCCGCGCCCCGCAACCTCCCCTTCTACGAGCGGCTCGGCT
TCACCGTCACCGCCGACGTCGAGGTGCCCGAAGGACCGCGCACCTGGTGCATGACCCGCAAGCCCGGTGC
CTGACACGTGCTACGAGATTTCGATTCCACCGCCGCCTTCTATGAAAGGTTGGGCTTCGGAATCGTTTTC
CGGGACGCCGGCTGGATGATCCTCCAGCGCGGGGATCTCATGCTGGAGTTCTTCGCCCACCCCAACTTGT
TTATTGCAGCTTATAATGGTTACAAATAAAGCAATAGCATCACAAATTTCACAAATAAAGCATTTTTTTC
ACTGCATTCTAGTTGTGGTTTGTCCAAACTCATCAATGTATCTTATCATGTCTGTATACCGTCGACCTCT
AGCTAGAGCTTGGCGTAATCATGGTCATTACCAATGCTTAATCAGTGAGGCACCTATCTCAGCGATCTGT
CTATTTCGTTCATCCATAGTTGCCTGACTCCCCGTCGTGTAGATAACTACGATACGGGAGGGCTTACCAT
CTGGCCCCAGCGCTGCGATGATACCGCGAGAACCACGCTCACCGGCTCCGGATTTATCAGCAATAAACCA
GCCAGCCGGAAGGGCCGAGCGCAGAAGTGGTCCTGCAACTTTATCCGCCTCCATCCAGTCTATTAATTGT
TGCCGGGAAGCTAGAGTAAGTAGTTCGCCAGTTAATAGTTTGCGCAACGTTGTTGCCATCGCTACAGGCA
TCGTGGTGTCACGCTCGTCGTTTGGTATGGCTTCATTCAGCTCCGGTTCCCAACGATCAAGGCGAGTTAC
ATGATCCCCCATGTTGTGCAAAAAAGCGGTTAGCTCCTTCGGTCCTCCGATCGTTGTCAGAAGTAAGTTG
GCCGCAGTGTTATCACTCATGGTTATGGCAGCACTGCATAATTCTCTTACTGTCATGCCATCCGTAAGAT
GCTTTTCTGTGACTGGTGAGTACTCAACCAAGTCATTCTGAGAATAGTGTATGCGGCGACCGAGTTGCTC
TTGCCCGGCGTCAATACGGGATAATACCGCGCCACATAGCAGAACTTTAAAAGTGCTCATCATTGGAAAA
CGTTCTTCGGGGCGAAAACTCTCAAGGATCTTACCGCTGTTGAGATCCAGTTCGATGTAACCCACTCGTG
CACCCAACTGATCTTCAGCATCTTTTACTTTCACCAGCGTTTCTGGGTGAGCAAAAACAGGAAGGCAAAA
TGCCGCAAAAAAGGGAATAAGGGCGACACGGAAATGTTGAATACTCATATTCTTCCTT
Features (pLannotate 1.2.2; 21 found; start..end, strand, type, name):
    119..143     -  CDS            KanR (fragment): aminoglycoside phosphotransferase; aph(3')-Ia; confers resistance to kanamycin
    254..842     +  rep_origin     ori: high-copy-number ColE1/pMB1/pBR322/pUC origin of replication
   1067..1084    +  terminator     rrnB T2 terminator (fragment): transcription terminator T2 from the E. coli rrnB gene
   1109..1128    -  CDS            lacZα (fragment): LacZα fragment of β-galactosidase; lacZ fragment
   1584..1600    +  protein_bind   lac operator: The lac repressor binds to the lac operator to inhibit transcription in E. coli. This inhibition can be relieved by adding lactose or isopropyl-β-D-thiogalactopyranoside (IPTG). lac repressor encoded by lacI
   1843..2146    +  enhancer       CMV enhancer: human cytomegalovirus immediate early enhancer
   2147..2350    +  promoter       CMV promoter: human cytomegalovirus (CMV) immediate early promoter
   2486..2529    +  intron         CMV intron (fragment): modified intron A from human cytomegalovirus
   2581..2599    +  promoter       SP6 promoter: promoter for bacteriophage SP6 RNA polymerase
   2603..2640    +  CDS            IgH signal sequence (fragment): signal sequence from the mouse immunoglobulin heavy chain variable region
   2719..4905    +  CDS            IGSF9 (fragment): TUTLA_HUMAN - Also known as IGSF9A, KIAA1355, NRT1. Experimental evidence at protein level: Swiss-Prot protein existence level 1. Functions in dendrite outgrowth and synapse maturation. From Homo sapiens (Human).
   4906..5583    +  CDS            IGHG1 (fragment): IGHG1_HUMAN - Experimental evidence at protein level: Swiss-Prot protein existence level 1. Constant region of immunoglobulin heavy chains. Immunoglobulins, also known as antibodies, are membrane-bound or secreted glycoproteins produced by B lymphocytes. In the recognition phase of humoral immunity, the membrane-bound immunoglobulins serve as receptors which, upon binding of a specific antigen, trigger the clonal expansion and differentiation of B lymphocytes into immunoglobulins- secreting plasma cells. Secreted immunoglobulins mediate the effector phase of humoral immunity, which results in
   5798..5909    +  polyA_signal   bGH poly(A) signal: bovine growth hormone polyadenylation signal
   5910..6018    +  rep_origin     f1 ori (fragment): f1 bacteriophage origin of replication; arrow indicates direction of (+) strand synthesis
   6032..6361    +  promoter       SV40 promoter: SV40 enhancer and early promoter
   6409..6456    +  promoter       EM7 promoter: synthetic bacterial promoter&nbsp
   6475..7074    +  CDS            PuroR (fragment): puromycin N-acetyltransferase; pac from Streptomyces; confers resistance to puromycin
   7084..7209    +  CDS            ble (fragment): BLE_KLEPN - Experimental evidence at protein level: Swiss-Prot protein existence level 1. Binding protein with a strong affinity to the bleomycin family of antibiotics. Binds to CL990; an antimitotic-antibiotic compound. From Klebsiella pneumoniae.
   7204..7325    +  polyA_signal   SV40 poly(A) signal: SV40 polyadenylation signal
   7378..8238    -  CDS            AmpR: β-lactamase; bla; confers resistance to ampicillin, carbenicillin, and related antibiotics
   8241..89      -  promoter       AmpR promoter (fragment) (across the origin): bla
