[The description below was written by a language model from this plasmid's Addgene catalogue record and pLannotate feature annotations shown in this document.]
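Description:
pD649-HAsp-IGSF9-Fc(DAPA)-AviTag-6xHis is a mammalian expression plasmid of about 8.2 kb, built on the pD649 backbone, that produces the extracellular domain of human IGSF9 (also called TUTLA, an immunoglobulin superfamily cell-surface protein) as a secreted Fc fusion. It is propagated in E. coli from a high-copy ColE1/pUC-type origin under ampicillin selection (AmpR, β-lactamase). Short kanamycin-resistance, lacZα and f1 ori fragments in the annotation appear to be backbone remnants rather than functional parts.

Expression is driven by the CMV immediate-early enhancer and promoter, followed by a CMV intron A fragment. An SP6 promoter sits just upstream of the coding region and could support in vitro transcription or serve as a sequencing primer site. The open reading frame begins with a heterologous signal peptide: the name indicates "HAsp", while the annotation software matched this region to a fragment of a mouse IgH signal sequence. It directs the protein into the secretory pathway. The IGSF9 ectodomain, cloned between preserved NotI and AscI sites, is fused in frame to a human IgG1 Fc carrying the D265A and P329A (DAPA) substitutions, which are generally used to reduce Fc effector binding. According to the catalogue, an AviTag for site-specific biotinylation by BirA and a 6xHis tag for metal-affinity purification follow the Fc; these are not separately annotated in the feature table. A bGH polyadenylation signal ends the transcript. A separate SV40/EM7-driven puromycin resistance cassette with an SV40 poly(A) signal offers selection in mammalian cells.

The plasmid belongs to a collection used to map extracellular protein-protein interactions among human IgSF proteins. The depositor notes that some plasmids in the collection may carry an IS4-like transposase insertion upstream of the CMV promoter, though none is annotated here.
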