Addgene plasmid #156953: pD649-HAsp-IGSF9-Fc(DAPA)-AviTag-6xHis
Purpose: Mammalian expression of cell-surface protein extracellular domain fused to Fc(DAPA)-Avi-6xHis. Protein is secreted from cells.
Depositing lab: Chris Garcia. Depositing organization: Stanford University. Publication: A Human IgSF Cell-Surface Interactome Reveals a Complex Network of Protein-Protein Interactions. Wojtowicz WM, Vielmetter J, Fernandes RA, Siepe DH, Eastman CL, Chisholm GB, Cox S, Klock H, Anderson PW, Rue SM, Miller JJ, Glaser SM, Bragstad ML, Vance J, Lam AW, Lesley SA, Zinn K, Garcia KC. Cell. 2020 Aug 20;182(4):1027-1043.e17. doi: 10.1016/j.cell.2020.07.025. PubMed 32822567.
Backbone
  Vector backbone: pD649
  Backbone size w/o insert (bp): 6106
  Vector type: Mammalian Expression
Growth in bacteria
  Bacterial resistance: Ampicillin, 100 μg/mL
  Growth temperature: 37°C
  Growth strain: DH5alpha
  Copy number: High Copy
Gene/Insert
  Gene/Insert name: IGSF9 (alt name: TUTLA)
  Species: H. sapiens (human)
  Insert size (bp): 2142
  Mutation: Fc region of human IgG contains D265A and P329A mutations (DAPA)
  Entrez Gene: IGSF9 (a.k.a. Nrt1, IGSF9A, FP18798, KIAA1355)
  Promoter: CMV/SP6
  Tag / fusion protein: Fc(DAPA)-AviTag-6xHis (C terminal on backbone)
  Cloning method: Restriction Enzyme; 5′ cloning site GCGGCCGC (not destroyed); 3′ cloning site GGCGCGCC (not destroyed)
  Sequencing primers: 5′ ATTTAGGTGACACTATAG; 3′ CACGTACCAGTTGAACTTCACC
Resource information
  A portion of this plasmid was derived from a plasmid made by: synthesis by ThermoFisher
Terms and licenses: Academic/Nonprofit Terms; Industry Terms: Not Available to Industry
Depositor comments: Some plasmids in this collection may have an IS4-like element ISVsa5 family transposase upstream of the CMV promoter.
How to cite: pD649-HAsp-IGSF9-Fc(DAPA)-AviTag-6xHis was a gift from Chris Garcia (Addgene plasmid # 156953 ; http://n2t.net/addgene:156953 ; RRID:Addgene_156953)
