>Addgene plasmid #156953 | pD649-HAsp-IGSF9-Fc(DAPA)-AviTag-6xHis | depositor partial sequence | sequence record 303016 | insert (extracellular domain)
AGAGGAAAGCCTGAGGTTGTCTCTGTTGTGGGCAGAGCCGGCGAATCTGTGGTGCTGGGATGTGATCTTC
TGCCACCAGCTGGCAGACCTCCACTGCACGTTATCGAGTGGCTGAGATTCGGCTTCCTGCTGCCTATCTT
CATCCAGTTCGGCCTGTACAGCCCCAGAATCGACCCTGACTACGTGGGAAGAGTCAGACTGCAGAAGGGC
GCCAGCCTGCAGATTGAGGGACTGAGAGTGGAAGATCAAGGATGGTACGAGTGCCGGGTGTTCTTCCTGG
ATCAGCACATCCCCGAGGACGACTTTGCCAATGGAAGCTGGGTGCACCTGACCGTGAACAGCCCTCCTCA
GTTCCAAGAAACACCTCCTGCCGTGCTGGAAGTGCAAGAGCTGGAACCTGTGACACTGAGATGCGTGGCC
AGAGGATCTCCTCTGCCTCACGTGACATGGAAACTGAGAGGCAAGGACCTCGGCCAAGGCCAGGGACAAG
TTCAGGTGCAGAATGGCACCCTGCGGATCAGAAGAGTGGAAAGGGGCAGCTCTGGCGTGTACACCTGTCA
GGCATCTAGCACAGAGGGAAGCGCCACACATGCTACACAGCTGCTGGTTCTGGGACCTCCTGTGATCGTG
GTGCCTCCTAAGAACAGCACCGTGAATGCCAGCCAGGATGTGTCTCTGGCCTGTCACGCTGAAGCCTATC
CTGCCAATCTGACCTACAGCTGGTTCCAGGACAACATCAACGTGTTCCACATCAGTAGACTGCAGCCCAG
AGTGCGCATCCTGGTGGATGGATCTCTGAGACTGCTGGCCACACAGCCTGATGATGCCGGCTGTTACACC
TGTGTGCCTAGCAATGGACTGCTGCACCCTCCTAGCGCCAGCGCTTATCTGACAGTGCTGTACCCTGCTC
AAGTGACCGCCATGCCTCCTGAGACACCTCTGCCTATTGGCATGCCTGGCGTGATCAGATGCCCTGTGCG
AGCTAATCCACCTCTGCTGTTCGTGTCCTGGACCAAGGATGGAAAGGCCCTGCAGCTGGATAAGTTCCCT
GGATGGTCACAGGGAACCGAGGGCAGCCTGATCATTGCCCTGGGAAATGAGGACGCCCTGGGCGAGTACA
GCTGCACCCCTTATAATTCTCTGGGCACCGCCGGACCTTCTCCAGTGACAAGAGTTCTGCTGAAGGCCCC
TCCTGCCTTCATCGAGAGGCCCAAAGAGGAATACTTCCAAGAAGTGGGGAGAGAGCTGCTGATCCCTTGT
AGTGCTCAAGGCGATCCTCCTCCTGTGGTGTCTTGGACAAAAGTCGGCAGAGGACTGCAAGGACAGGCCC
AGGTGGACAGCAATAGCTCTCTGATCCTGCGGCCTCTGACAAAAGAAGCCCACGGCCATTGGGAGTGCAG
CGCCTCTAATGCTGTGGCTAGAGTGGCCACCAGCACCAATGTGTACGTGCTGGGCACAAGCCCTCACGTG
GTCACAAATGTGTCTGTGGTGGCCCTGCCTAAAGGCGCCAATGTGTCTTGGGAGCCTGGCTTTGATGGCG
GCTACCTGCAGAGATTCAGCGTGTGGTATACCCCACTGGCCAAGAGGCCCGATAGAATGCACCATGATTG
GGTGTCACTGGCCGTGCCTGTTGGAGCTGCTCATCTGCTTGTGCCTGGACTCCAGCCTCACACACAGTAC
CAGTTTAGCGTGCTGGCCCAGAACAAGCTCGGCTCTGGACCTTTTAGCGAGATCGTGCTGTCTGCCCCTG
AGGGCCTTCCTACAACACCAGCTGCTCCAGGACTGCCTCCTACAGAGATTCCTCCTCCACTGTCTCCACC
TAGAGGCCTGGTGGCCGTTAGAACACCAAGAGGCGTTCTGCTGCACTGGGACCCTCCAGAGCTGGTGCCT
AAGAGACTGGACGGCTACGTTCTGGAAGGCAGACAGGGATCTCAAGGCTGGGAAGTGCTTGATCCTGCTG
TGGCCGGAACCGAGACAGAACTTCTGGTGCCTGGCCTGATTAAGGACGTGCTGTACGAGTTCAGACTGGT
GGCCTTTGCCGGCAGCTTTGTGTCCGATCCTAGCAACACCGCCAACGTGTCAACAAGCGGCCTGGAAGTG
TACCCCAGTAGAACTCAGCTGCCAGGACTCCTGCCACAGCCT
